Addgene plasmid #165054: pJAID9L104
Purpose: Integrative expression of yEGFP-AID*-CUP1 and rice auxin receptor gene OsTIR1.
Depositing lab: Claudia Vickers. Depositing organization: University of Queensland. Publication: Auxin-mediated protein depletion for metabolic engineering in terpene-producing yeast. Lu Z, Peng B, Ebert BE, Dumsday G, Vickers CE. Nat Commun. 2021 Feb 16;12(1):1051. doi: 10.1038/s41467-021-21313-1. PubMed 33594068.
Backbone
  Vector backbone: pUC19
  Vector type: Yeast Expression
Growth in bacteria
  Bacterial resistance: Ampicillin, 100 μg/mL
  Growth temperature: 37°C
  Growth strain: DH5alpha
  Copy number: High Copy
Gene/Insert
  Gene/Insert name: P-URA3>KlURA3>T-AgTEF1-P-TEF1>yEGFP>AID*>CUP1>T-PGK1-P-ACS2>OsTIR1opt>T-URA3
  Species: Other
  Mutation: WT
  Cloning method: Gibson Cloning
Terms and licenses: Academic/Nonprofit Terms; Industry Terms: Not Available to Industry
How to cite: pJAID9L104 was a gift from Claudia Vickers (Addgene plasmid # 165054 ; http://n2t.net/addgene:165054 ; RRID:Addgene_165054)
