[The description below was written by a language model from this plasmid's Addgene catalogue record and the feature table of its GenBank file.]
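Description:
pJAID9L104 is an 8.2 kb yeast integrative expression plasmid built on pUC19 by Gibson assembly. In E. coli it is maintained through the high-copy ColE1/pUC origin and selected with ampicillin via the bla gene. No yeast replication origin is annotated, consistent with its stated integrative design. According to the insert description, the yeast cassette is bounded by URA3 promoter and URA3 terminator sequences. These presumably also provide homology for targeting to the URA3 locus, although the record does not state the integration site. Selection in yeast relies on a Kluyveromyces lactis URA3 marker (KlURA3) followed by the AgTEF1 terminator. This marker region is not annotated in the feature table. A single loxP site is annotated in that part of the plasmid, but its role is not explained.

The payload consists of two expression units. The first uses the S. cerevisiae TEF1 promoter to drive a fusion of yeast-enhanced GFP, the AID* auxin-inducible degron and CUP1, ending in the PGK1 terminator. Only the yEGFP portion is annotated as a coding feature, with the AID* and CUP1 segments falling in the unannotated stretch before the terminator. The second unit expresses a codon-optimised rice OsTIR1 from the ACS2 promoter. OsTIR1 is an F-box auxin receptor that, in the presence of auxin, recruits a ubiquitin ligase to degron-tagged proteins and targets them for proteasomal degradation.

Together the two units place a complete auxin-inducible degradation system in the yeast genome, with a fluorescent reporter substrate for monitoring depletion. The construct comes from work applying auxin-mediated protein depletion to metabolic engineering of terpene-producing yeast.
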