LOCUS       Exported 8180 bp ds-DNA circular SYN 13-MAY-2021
DEFINITION  Integrative expression of yEGFP-AID*-CUP1 and rice auxin receptor
            gene OsTIR1. .
ACCESSION   .
VERSION     .
KEYWORDS    pJAID9L104
SOURCE      synthetic DNA construct
  ORGANISM  synthetic DNA construct
REFERENCE   1 (bases 1 to 8180)
  TITLE     Vickers lab yeast integrative expression plasmids
REFERENCE   2 (bases 1 to 8180)
  AUTHORS   .
  TITLE     Direct Submission
  JOURNAL   Exported May 13, 2021 from SnapGene Server 1.1.58
            http://www.snapgene.com
FEATURES             Location/Qualifiers
     source          1..8180
                     /organism="synthetic DNA construct"
                     /mol_type="other DNA"
     promoter        1..408
                     /gene="S. cerevisiae TEF1"
                     /label=TEF1 promoter
                     /note="promoter for EF-1-alpha"
     CDS             431..1141
                     /codon_start=1
                     /product="yeast-enhanced green fluorescent protein"
                     /label=yeGFP
                     /note="codons optimized for translation in S. cerevisiae
                     and C. albicans"
                     /translation="SKGEELFTGVVPILVELDGDVNGHKFSVSGEGEGDATYGKLTLKF
                     ICTTGKLPVPWPTLVTTFGYGVQCFARYPDHMKQHDFFKSAMPEGYVQERTIFFKDDGN
                     YKTRAEVKFEGDTLVNRIELKGIDFKEDGNILGHKLEYNYNSHNVYIMADKQKNGIKVN
                     FKIRHNIEDGSVQLADHYQQNTPIGDGPVLLPDNHYLSTQSALSKDPNEKRDHMVLLEF
                     VTAAGITHGMDELYK"
     terminator      1472..1742
                     /gene="S. cerevisae PGK1"
                     /label=PGK1 terminator
                     /note="transcription terminator for 3-phosphoglycerate
                     kinase gene"
     CDS             2238..3965
                     /codon_start=1
                     /product="rice transport inhibitor response 1 protein"
                     /label=OsTIR1
                     /note="F-box protein that mediates auxin-dependent
                     interaction of a ubiquitin ligase with an auxin-inducible
                     degron (Tan et al., 2007)"
                     /translation="MTYFPEEVVEHIFSFLPAQRDRNTVSLVCKVWYEIERLSRRGVFV
                     GNCYAVRAGRVAARFPNVRALTVKGKPHFADFNLVPPDWGGYAGPWIEAAARGCHGLEE
                     LRMKRMVVSDESLELLARSFPRFRALVLISCEGFSTDGLAAVASHCKLLRELDLQENEV
                     EDRGPRWLSCFPDSCTSLVSLNFACIKGEVNAGSLERLVSRSPNLRSLRLNRSVSVDTL
                     AKILLRTPNLEDLGTGNLTDDFQTESYFKLTSALEKCKMLRSLSGFWDASPVCLSFIYP
                     LCAQLTGLNLSYAPTLDASDLTKMISRCVKLQRLWVLDCISDKGLQVVASSCKDLQELR
                     VFPSDFYVAGYSAVTEEGLVAVSLGCPKLNSLLYFCHQMTNAALVTVAKNCPNFTRFRL
                     CILEPGKPDVVTSQPLDEGFGAIVRECKGLQRLSISGLLTDKVFMYIGKYAKQLEMLSI
                     AFAGDSDKGMMHVMNGCKNLRKLEIRDSPFGDAALLGNFARYETMRSLWMSSCNVTLKG
                     CQVLASKMPMLNVEVINERDGSNEMEENHGDLPKVEKLYVYRTTAGARDDAPNFVKIL"
     primer_bind     complement(4201..4217)
                     /label=M13 rev
                     /note="common sequencing primer, one of multiple similar
                     variants"
     primer_bind     complement(4201..4217)
                     /label=M13 Reverse
                     /note="In lacZ gene. Also called M13-rev"
     primer_bind     complement(4214..4236)
                     /label=M13/pUC Reverse
                     /note="In lacZ gene"
     protein_bind    4225..4241
                     /label=lac operator
                     /bound_moiety="lac repressor encoded by lacI"
                     /note="The lac repressor binds to the lac operator to
                     inhibit transcription in E. coli. This inhibition can be
                     relieved by adding lactose or
                     isopropyl-beta-D-thiogalactopyranoside (IPTG)."
     promoter        complement(4249..4279)
                     /label=lac promoter
                     /note="promoter for the E. coli lac operon"
     protein_bind    4294..4315
                     /label=CAP binding site
                     /bound_moiety="E. coli catabolite activator protein"
                     /note="CAP binding activates transcription in the presence
                     of cAMP."
     primer_bind     complement(4432..4449)
                     /label=L4440
                     /note="L4440 vector, forward primer"
     rep_origin      complement(4603..5191)
                     /direction=LEFT
                     /label=ori
                     /note="high-copy-number ColE1/pMB1/pBR322/pUC origin of
                     replication"
     primer_bind     complement(4683..4702)
                     /label=pBR322ori-F
                     /note="pBR322 origin, forward primer"
     CDS             complement(5362..6222)
                     /codon_start=1
                     /gene="bla"
                     /product="beta-lactamase"
                     /label=AmpR
                     /note="confers resistance to ampicillin, carbenicillin, and
                     related antibiotics"
                     /translation="MSIQHFRVALIPFFAAFCLPVFAHPETLVKVKDAEDQLGARVGYI
                     ELDLNSGKILESFRPEERFPMMSTFKVLLCGAVLSRIDAGQEQLGRRIHYSQNDLVEYS
                     PVTEKHLTDGMTVRELCSAAITMSDNTAANLLLTTIGGPKELTAFLHNMGDHVTRLDRW
                     EPELNEAIPNDERDTTMPVAMATTLRKLLTGELLTLASRQQLIDWMEADKVAGPLLRSA
                     LPAGWFIADKSGAGERGSRGIIAALGPDGKPSRIVVIYTTGSQATMDERNRQIAEIGAS
                     LIKHW"
     primer_bind     5985..6004
                     /label=Amp-R
                     /note="Ampicillin resistance gene, reverse primer"
     promoter        complement(6223..6327)
                     /gene="bla"
                     /label=AmpR promoter
     primer_bind     6395..6413
                     /label=pBRforEco
                     /note="pBR322 vectors, upsteam of EcoRI site, forward
                     primer"
     primer_bind     complement(6451..6473)
                     /label=pGEX 3'
                     /note="pGEX vectors, reverse primer"
     primer_bind     6573..6592
                     /label=pRS-marker
                     /note="pRS vectors, use to sequence yeast selectable
                     marker"
     primer_bind     6786..6808
                     /label=M13/pUC Forward
                     /note="In lacZ gene"
     primer_bind     6800..6817
                     /label=M13 Forward
                     /note="In lacZ gene. Also called M13-F20 or M13 (-21)
                     Forward"
     primer_bind     6801..6817
                     /label=M13 fwd
                     /note="common sequencing primer, one of multiple similar
                     variants"
     protein_bind    7931..7964
                     /label=loxP
                     /bound_moiety="Cre recombinase"
                     /note="Cre-mediated recombination occurs in the 8-bp core
                     sequence (GCATACAT)."
ORIGIN
        1 ccacacacca tagcttcaaa atgtttctac tcctttttta ctcttccaga ttttctcgga
       61 ctccgcgcat cgccgtacca cttcaaaaca cccaagcaca gcatactaaa tttcccctct
      121 ttcttcctct agggtgtcgt taattacccg tactaaaggt ttggaaaaga aaaaagagac
      181 cgcctcgttt ctttttcttc gtcgaaaaag gcaataaaaa tttttatcac gtttcttttt
      241 cttgaaaatt tttttttttg atttttttct ctttcgatga cctcccattg atatttaagt
      301 taataaacgg tcttcaattt ctcaagtttc agtttcattt ttcttgttct attacaactt
      361 tttttacttc ttgctcatta gaaagaaagc atagcaatct aatctaagtt ttaattacaa
      421 aatgggatcc tctaaaggtg aagaattatt cactggtgtt gtcccaattt tggttgaatt
      481 agatggtgat gttaatggtc acaaattttc tgtctccggt gaaggtgaag gtgatgctac
      541 ttacggtaaa ttgaccttaa aatttatttg tactactggt aaattgccag ttccatggcc
      601 aaccttagtc actactttcg gttatggtgt tcaatgtttt gcgagatacc cagatcatat
      661 gaaacaacat gactttttca agtctgccat gccagaaggt tatgttcaag aaagaactat
      721 ttttttcaaa gatgacggta actacaagac cagagctgaa gtcaagtttg aaggtgatac
      781 cttagttaat agaatcgaat taaaaggtat tgattttaaa gaagatggta acattttagg
      841 tcacaaattg gaatacaact ataactctca caatgtttac atcatggctg acaaacaaaa
      901 gaatggtatc aaagttaact tcaaaattag acacaacatt gaagatggtt ctgttcaatt
      961 agctgaccat tatcaacaaa atactccaat tggtgatggt ccagtcttgt taccagacaa
     1021 ccattactta tccactcaat ctgccttatc caaagatcca aacgaaaaga gagaccacat
     1081 ggtcttgtta gaatttgtta ctgctgctgg tattacccat ggtatggatg aattgtacaa
     1141 aagatctcca aaagacccag ctaaacctcc agccaaggcc caagtcgtcg gctggccacc
     1201 agttaggtct tacagaaaga acgtaatggt tagttgtcaa aagtcctccg gtggtccaga
     1261 agctgctgcc tttgttaaga tgttcagcga attaattaac ttccaaaatg aaggtcatga
     1321 gtgccaatgc caatgtggta gctgcaaaaa taatgaacaa tgccaaaaat catgtagctg
     1381 cccaacgggg tgtaacagcg acgacaaatg cccctgcggt aacaagtctg aagaaaccaa
     1441 gaagtcatgc tgctctggga aataaactag tattgaattg aattgaaatc gatagatcaa
     1501 tttttttctt ttctctttcc ccatccttta cgctaaaata atagtttatt ttattttttg
     1561 aatatttttt atttatatac gtatatatag actattattt atcttttaat gattattaag
     1621 atttttatta aaaaaaaatt cgctcctctt ttaatgcctt tatgcagttt ttttttccca
     1681 ttcgatattt ctatgttcgg gttcagcgta ttttaagttt aataactcga aaattctgcg
     1741 ttcgttaaag ctttcgagaa ggatattatt tgcggccgcg attgcaagaa ttgatctccc
     1801 tcatcgatgt cataaatcag taaatataaa cattaaatac attacacgta gccacccgct
     1861 gtatagcata aaactaactt aaaattattc atatgcgttt cccggggccg aagcgttatt
     1921 gccgatattc ggtagccgat tccgctggct tttttttttt gaacgaggca aaaaagtttc
     1981 gtgactgaac ttcttcgtca ctggttttgt tgataatttt tatcgttttt tacttcgaga
     2041 ttgaaaacag tgttctgaat tttagcaacg atatcgcacc gcacgtttag cctgatcaaa
     2101 ccttatatat acctctacct taaaatatat atatatatag tattcgaatt ccgaattgtg
     2161 tgtctccgcg gttagtgatt gttatacaca aacagaatac aggaaagtaa atcaatacaa
     2221 taataaaagc tagcaaaatg acctatttcc cagaagaagt cgttgaacac atcttctctt
     2281 tcttgccagc tcaaagagat agaaatactg tttccttggt ttgtaaggtt tggtatgaaa
     2341 tcgaaagatt gagtagacgt ggtgttttcg tcggtaattg ttacgctgtt agagctggta
     2401 gagttgctgc tagattccca aatgttagag ccttgactgt caaaggtaaa ccacattttg
     2461 ctgactttaa cttggtccca ccagattggg gtggttatgc tggtccatgg attgaagctg
     2521 ccgctagagg ttgtcacggt ttggaagaat tgcgtatgaa aagaatggtc gtttctgacg
     2581 aatctttgga attattggcc cgttcttttc caagattcag agctttggtt ttgatctctt
     2641 gtgaaggttt cagtactgac ggtttggctg ccgttgcttc ccattgtaaa ttattgagag
     2701 aattggactt gcaagaaaat gaagtcgaag atagaggtcc aagatggtta tcttgttttc
     2761 cagactcttg tacttctttg gtctctttga acttcgcttg tattaagggt gaagtcaacg
     2821 ctggttcttt agaaagattg gtctcccgtt ctccaaactt acgttctttg agattgaatc
     2881 gttctgtttc cgttgatacc ttggctaaaa tcttattgag aaccccaaac ttggaagact
     2941 taggtactgg taacttgacc gacgatttcc aaactgaatc ctactttaaa ttaacttctg
     3001 ctttagaaaa gtgtaagatg ttgagatcct tatctggttt ttgggacgcc tctccagtct
     3061 gtttatcttt tatctatcca ttgtgtgctc aattaactgg tttaaactta tcttacgctc
     3121 caaccttgga tgctagtgac ttaaccaaga tgattagtag atgtgttaag ttacaaagat
     3181 tatgggtttt agattgtatt tccgataagg gtttacaagt cgttgctagt agctgtaagg
     3241 atttgcaaga attaagagtc tttccaagtg atttttacgt tgctggttac agcgctgtta
     3301 ctgaagaagg tttggtcgct gtttctttgg gttgtccaaa gttgaacagc ttattgtact
     3361 tttgtcatca aatgactaat gctgccttag tcactgttgc taagaactgt ccaaacttca
     3421 cccgtttcag attgtgtatt ttggaaccag gtaaaccaga cgttgtcacc tcccaaccat
     3481 tggatgaagg tttcggtgct atcgttagag aatgtaaggg tttgcaaaga ttatctatct
     3541 ctggtttgtt aactgacaaa gttttcatgt acatcggtaa atatgccaaa caattagaaa
     3601 tgttgagcat tgctttcgct ggtgactctg acaagggtat gatgcacgtt atgaatggtt
     3661 gtaagaattt gagaaagttg gaaattagag attctccatt cggtgacgct gccttattgg
     3721 gtaattttgc tagatacgaa actatgagaa gtttgtggat gagttcctgt aacgttacct
     3781 tgaaaggttg tcaagtctta gccagcaaga tgccaatgtt gaacgtcgaa gtcatcaacg
     3841 aaagagacgg tagtaacgaa atggaagaaa atcacggtga cttaccaaag gtagaaaagt
     3901 tgtacgtata cagaactact gctggtgcta gagatgatgc tccaaatttc gtaaagattt
     3961 tgtaactcga gaggactatt tgcaaaggga agggatgcta aggtagaggg tgaacgttac
     4021 agaaaagcag gctgggaagc atatttgaga agatgcggcc agcaaaacta aaaaactgta
     4081 ttataagtaa atgcatgtat actaaactca caaattagag cttcaattta attatatcag
     4141 ttattacccg ggaatctcgg tcgtaatgat ttaaatgcat gcaagcttgg cgtaatcatg
     4201 gtcatagctg tttcctgtgt gaaattgtta tccgctcaca attccacaca acatacgagc
     4261 cggaagcata aagtgtaaag cctggggtgc ctaatgagtg agctaactca cattaattgc
     4321 gttgcgctca ctgcccgctt tccagtcggg aaacctgtcg tgccagctgc attaatgaat
     4381 cggccaacgc gcggggagag gcggtttgcg tattgggcgc tcttccgctt cctcgctcac
     4441 tgactcgctg cgctcggtcg ttcggctgcg gcgagcggta tcagctcact caaaggcggt
     4501 aatacggtta tccacagaat caggggataa cgcaggaaag aacatgtgag caaaaggcca
     4561 gcaaaaggcc aggaaccgta aaaaggccgc gttgctggcg tttttccata ggctccgccc
     4621 ccctgacgag catcacaaaa atcgacgctc aagtcagagg tggcgaaacc cgacaggact
     4681 ataaagatac caggcgtttc cccctggaag ctccctcgtg cgctctcctg ttccgaccct
     4741 gccgcttacc ggatacctgt ccgcctttct cccttcggga agcgtggcgc tttctcatag
     4801 ctcacgctgt aggtatctca gttcggtgta ggtcgttcgc tccaagctgg gctgtgtgca
     4861 cgaacccccc gttcagcccg accgctgcgc cttatccggt aactatcgtc ttgagtccaa
     4921 cccggtaaga cacgacttat cgccactggc agcagccact ggtaacagga ttagcagagc
     4981 gaggtatgta ggcggtgcta cagagttctt gaagtggtgg cctaactacg gctacactag
     5041 aagaacagta tttggtatct gcgctctgct gaagccagtt accttcggaa aaagagttgg
     5101 tagctcttga tccggcaaac aaaccaccgc tggtagcggt ggtttttttg tttgcaagca
     5161 gcagattacg cgcagaaaaa aaggatctca agaagatcct ttgatctttt ctacggggtc
     5221 tgacgctcag tggaacgaaa actcacgtta agggattttg gtcatgagat tatcaaaaag
     5281 gatcttcacc tagatccttt taaattaaaa atgaagtttt aaatcaatct aaagtatata
     5341 tgagtaaact tggtctgaca gttaccaatg cttaatcagt gaggcaccta tctcagcgat
     5401 ctgtctattt cgttcatcca tagttgcctg actccccgtc gtgtagataa ctacgatacg
     5461 ggagggctta ccatctggcc ccagtgctgc aatgataccg cgagacccac gctcaccggc
     5521 tccagattta tcagcaataa accagccagc cggaagggcc gagcgcagaa gtggtcctgc
     5581 aactttatcc gcctccatcc agtctattaa ttgttgccgg gaagctagag taagtagttc
     5641 gccagttaat agtttgcgca acgttgttgc cattgctaca ggcatcgtgg tgtcacgctc
     5701 gtcgtttggt atggcttcat tcagctccgg ttcccaacga tcaaggcgag ttacatgatc
     5761 ccccatgttg tgcaaaaaag cggttagctc cttcggtcct ccgatcgttg tcagaagtaa
     5821 gttggccgca gtgttatcac tcatggttat ggcagcactg cataattctc ttactgtcat
     5881 gccatccgta agatgctttt ctgtgactgg tgagtactca accaagtcat tctgagaata
     5941 gtgtatgcgg cgaccgagtt gctcttgccc ggcgtcaata cgggataata ccgcgccaca
     6001 tagcagaact ttaaaagtgc tcatcattgg aaaacgttct tcggggcgaa aactctcaag
     6061 gatcttaccg ctgttgagat ccagttcgat gtaacccact cgtgcaccca actgatcttc
     6121 agcatctttt actttcacca gcgtttctgg gtgagcaaaa acaggaaggc aaaatgccgc
     6181 aaaaaaggga ataagggcga cacggaaatg ttgaatactc atactcttcc tttttcaata
     6241 ttattgaagc atttatcagg gttattgtct catgagcgga tacatatttg aatgtattta
     6301 gaaaaataaa caaatagggg ttccgcgcac atttccccga aaagtgccac ctgacgtcta
     6361 agaaaccatt attatcatga cattaaccta taaaaatagg cgtatcacga ggccctttcg
     6421 tctcgcgcgt ttcggtgatg acggtgaaaa cctctgacac atgcagctcc cggagacggt
     6481 cacagcttgt ctgtaagcgg atgccgggag cagacaagcc cgtcagggcg cgtcagcggg
     6541 tgttggcggg tgtcggggct ggcttaacta tgcggcatca gagcagattg tactgagagt
     6601 gcaccatatg cggtgtgaaa taccgcacag atgcgtaagg agaaaatacc gcatcaggcg
     6661 ccattcgcca ttcaggctgc gcaactgttg ggaagggcga tcggtgcggg cctcttcgct
     6721 attacgccag ctggcgaaag ggggatgtgc tgcaaggcga ttaagttggg taacgccagg
     6781 gttttcccag tcacgacgtt gtaaaacgac ggccagtgaa ttcatttaaa tttttttgat
     6841 tcggtaatct ccgaacagaa ggaagaacga aggaaggagc acagacttag attggtatat
     6901 atacgcatat gtagtgttga agaaacatga aattgcccag tattcttaac ccaactgcac
     6961 agaacaaaaa cctgcaggaa acgaagataa aacatgtcca caaaatcata taccagtaga
     7021 gctgagactc atgcaagtcc ggttgcatcg aaacttttac gtttaatgga tgaaaagaag
     7081 accaatttgt gtgcttctct tgacgttcgt tcgactgatg agctattgaa acttgttgaa
     7141 acgttgggtc catacatttg ccttttgaaa acacacgttg atatcttgga tgatttcagt
     7201 tatgagggta ctgtcgttcc attgaaagca ttggcagaga aatacaagtt cttgatattt
     7261 gaggacagaa aattcgccga tatcggtaac acagtcaaat tacaatatac atcgggcgtt
     7321 taccgtatcg cagaatggtc tgatatcacc aacgcccacg gggttactgg tgctggtatt
     7381 gttgctggct tgaaacaagg tgcgcaagag gtcaccaaag aaccaagggg attattgatg
     7441 cttgctgaat tgtcttccaa gggttctcta gcacacggtg aatatactaa gggtaccgtt
     7501 gatattgcaa agagtgataa agatttcgtt attgggttca ttgctcagaa cgatatggga
     7561 ggaagagaag aagggtttga ttggctaatc atgaccccag gtgtaggttt agacgacaaa
     7621 ggcgatgcat tgggtcagca gtacagaacc gtcgacgaag ttgtaagtgg tggatcagat
     7681 atcatcattg ttggcagagg acttttcgcc aagggtagag atcctaaggt tgaaggtgaa
     7741 agatacagaa atgctggatg ggaagcgtac caaaagagaa tcagcgctcc ccattaatta
     7801 tacaggaaac ttaatagaac aaatcacata tttaatctaa tagccacctg cattggcacg
     7861 gtgcaacact acttcaactt catcttacaa aaagatcacg tgatctgttg tattgggatc
     7921 tctagaccta ataacttcgt atagcataca ttatacgaag ttatattaag ggttgctcga
     7981 ccagaaagcg accacccaac tttggctgat aatagcgtat aaacaatgca tactttgtac
     8041 gttcaaaata caatgcagta gatatattta tgcatattac atataataca tatcacatag
     8101 gaagcaacag gcgcgttgga cttttaattt tcgaggaccg cgaatcctta catcacaccc
     8161 aatcccccac aagtgatccc
//
